>Addgene plasmid #38152 | pBA2219 | depositor full sequence | sequence record 48267 | pBA2219 sequence 3619 bps
TTTAAAAGGATCTAGGTGAAGATCCTTTTTGATAATCTCATGACCAAAATCCCTTAACGTGAGTTTTCGT
TCCACTGAGCGTCAGACCCCTTAATAAGATGATCTTCTTGAGATCGTTTTGGTCTGCGCGTAATCTCTTG
CTCTGAAAACGAAAAAACCGCCTTGCAGGGCGGTTTTTCGAAGGTTCTCTGAGCTACCAACTCTTTGAAC
CGAGGTAACTGGCTTGGAGGAGCGCAGTCACCAAAACTTGTCCTTTCAGTTTAGCCTTAACCGGCGCATG
ACTTCAAGACTAACTCCTCTAAATCAATTACCAGTGGCTGCTGCCAGTGGTGCTTTTGCATGTCTTTCCG
GGTTGGACTCAAGACGATAGTTACCGGATAAGGCGCAGCGGTCGGACTGAACGGGGGGTTCGTGCATACA
GTCCAGCTTGGAGCGAACTGCCTACCCGGAACTGAGTGTCAGGCGTGGAATGAGACAAACGCGGCCATAA
CAGCGGAATGACACCGGTAAACCGAAAGGCAGGAACAGGAGAGCGCACGAGGGAGCCGCCAGGGGGAAAC
GCCTGGTATCTTTATAGTCCTGTCGGGTTTCGCCACCACTGATTTGAGCGTCAGATTTCGTGATGCTTGT
CAGGGGGGCGGAGCCTATGGAAAAACGGCTTTGCCGCGGCCCTCTCACTTCCCTGTTAAGTATCTTCCTG
GCATCTTCCAGGAAATCTCCGCCCCGTTCGTAAGCCATTTCCGCTCGCCGCAGTCGAACGACCGAGCGTA
GCGAGTCAGTGAGCGAGGAAGCGGAATATATCCTGTATCACATATTCTGCTGACGCACCGGTGCAGCCTT
TTTTCTCCTGCCACATGAAGCACTTCACTGACACCCTCATCAGTGCCAACATAGTAAGCCAGTATACACT
CCGCTAGCGCTGAGGTCTGCCTCGTGAAGAAGGTGTTGCTGACTCATACCAGGCCTGAATCGCCCCATCA
TCCAGCCAGAAAGTGAGGGAGCCACGGTTGATGAGAGCTTTGTTGTAGGTGGACCAGTTGGTGATTTTGA
ACTTTTGCTTTGCCACGGAACGGTCTGCGTTGTCGGGAAGATGCGTGATCTGATCCTTCAACTCAGCAAA
AGTTCGATTTATTCAACAAAGCCACGTTGTGTCTCAAAATCTCTGATGTTACATTGCACAAGATAAAAAT
ATATCATCATGAACAATAAAACTGTCTGCTTACATAAACAGTAATACAAGGGGTGTTATGAGCCATATTC
AACGGGAAACGTCTTGCTCGAGGCCGCGATTAAATTCCAACATGGATGCTGATTTATATGGGTATAAATG
GGCTCGCGATAATGTCGGGCAATCAGGTGCGACAATCTATCGATTGTATGGGAAGCCCGATGCGCCAGAG
TTGTTTCTGAAACATGGCAAAGGTAGCGTTGCCAATGATGTTACAGATGAGATGGTCAGACTAAACTGGC
TGACGGAATTTATGCCTCTTCCGACCATCAAGCATTTTATCCGTACTCCTGATGATGCATGGTTACTCAC
CACTGCGATCCCCGGGAAAACAGCATTCCAGGTATTAGAAGAATATCCTGATTCAGGTGAAAATATTGTT
GATGCGCTGGCAGTGTTCCTGCGCCGGTTGCATTCGATTCCTGTTTGTAATTGTCCTTTTAACAGCGATC
GCGTATTTCGTCTCGCTCAGGCGCAATCACGAATGAATAACGGTTTGGTTGATGCGAGTGATTTTGATGA
CGAGCGTAATGGCTGGCCTGTTGAACAAGTCTGGAAAGAAATGCATAAGCTTTTGCCATTCTCACCGGAT
TCAGTCGTCACTCATGGTGATTTCTCACTTGATAACCTTATTTTTGACGAGGGGAAATTAATAGGTTGTA
TTGATGTTGGACGAGTCGGAATCGCAGACCGATACCAGGATCTTGCCATCCTATGGAACTGCCTCGGTGA
GTTTTCTCCTTCATTACAGAAACGGCTTTTTCAAAAATATGGTATTGATAATCCTGATATGAATAAATTG
CAGTTTCATTTGATGCTCGATGAGTTTTTCTAATCAGAATTGGTTAATTGGTTGTAACACTGGCAGAGCA
TTACGCTGACTTGACGGGACGGCGGCTTTGTTGAATAAATCGAACTTTTGCTGAGTTGAAGGATCAGATC
ACGCATCTTCCCGACAACGCAGACCGTTCCGTGGCAAAGCAAAAGTTCAAAATCACCAACTGGTCCACCT
ACAACAAAGCTCTCATCAACCGTGGCTCCCTCACTTTCTGGCTGGATGATGGGGCGATTCAGGCCTGGTA
TGAGTCAGCAACACCTTCTTCACGAGGCAGACCTCAGCGCTCAAAGATGCAGGGGTAAAAGCTAACCGCA
TCTTTACCGACAAGGCATCCGGCAGTTCAACAGATCGGGAAGGGCTGGATTTGCTGAGGATGAAGGTGGA
GGAAGGTGATGTCATTCTGGTGAAGAAGCTCGACCGTCTTGGCCGCGACACCGCCGACATGATCCAACTG
ATAAAAGAGTTTGATGCTCAGGGTGTAGCGGTTCGGTTTATTGACGACGGGATCAGTACCGACGGTGATA
TGGGGCAAATGGTGGTCACCATCCTGTCGGCTGTGGCACAGGCTGAACGCCGGAGGATCTCGATCCCGCG
AAATTAATACGACTCACTATAGGGAGACCACAACGGTTTCCCTCTAGAAATAATTTTGTTTAACTTTAAG
AAGGAGATATACCATGGCTAGCATGACTGGTGGACAGCAAATGGGTCGGATCATCACAAGTTTGTACAAA
AAAGTTGTGGACGACGCGGCAATTCAACAAACGTTAGCCAAAATGGGCATCAAAAGCAGCGATATTCAGC
CCGCGCCTGTAGCTGGCATGAAGACAGTTCTGACTAACAGCGGCGTGTTGTACATCACCGATGATGGTAA
ACATATCATTCAGGGGCCAATGTATGACGTTAGTGGCACGGCTCCGGTCAATGTCACCAATAAGATGCTG
TTAAAGCAGTTGAATGCGCTTGAAAAAGAGATGATCGTTTATAAAGCGCCGCAGGAAAAACACGTCATCA
CCGTGTTTACTGATATTACCTGTGGTTACTGCCACAAACTGCATGAGCAAATGGCAGACTACAACGCGCT
GGGGATCACCGTGCGTTATCTTGCTTTCCCGCGCCAGGGGCTGGACAGCGATGCAGAGAAAGAAATGAAA
GCTATCTGGTGTGCGAAAGATAAAAACAAAGCGTTTGATGATGTGATGGCAGGTAAAAGCGTCGCACCAG
CCAGTTGCGACGTGGATATTGCCGACCATTACGCACTTGGCGTCCAGCTTGGCGTTAGCGGTACTCCGGC
AGTTGTGCTGAGCAATGGCACACTTGTTCCGGGTTACCAGCCGCCGAAAGAGATGAAAGAATTCCTCGAC
GAACACCAAAAAATGACCAGCGGTAAATAATGCAACTTTCTTGTACAAAGTGGTGATCGGCTGCTAACAA
AGCCCGAAAGGAAGCTGAGTTGGCTGCTGCCACCGCTGAGCAATAACTAGCATAACCCCTTGGGGCCTCT
AAACGGGTCTTGAGGGGTTTTTTGCTGAAAGGAGGAACTATATCCGGAT
Features (pLannotate 1.2.2; 14 found; start..end, strand, type, name):
    108..653     +  rep_origin     p15A ori: Plasmids containing the medium-copy-number p15A origin of replication can be propagated in E. coli cells that contain a second plasmid with the ColE1 origin.
    741..796     +  rep_origin     RSF ori (fragment): Plasmids containing the RSF 1030 origin of replication can be propagated in E. coli cells that contain additional plasmids with compatible origins.
    895..921     -  misc_feature   bom (fragment): basis of mobility region from pBR322
   1248..2063    +  CDS            KanR: aminoglycoside phosphotransferase; aph(3')-Ia; confers resistance to kanamycin in bacteria or G418 (Geneticin®) in eukaryotes
   2204..2350    +  CDS            TRA2_ECOLX (fragment): Protein predicted: Swiss-Prot protein existence level 4. Required for transposition of transposon Tn903. From Escherichia coli.
   2338..2649    +  CDS            tnpR (fragment): TNR3_ECOLX - Experimental evidence at protein level: Swiss-Prot protein existence level 1. Resolvase catalyzes the resolution (a site-specific recombination) of the cointegrated replicon to yield the final transposition products. From Escherichia coli.
   2665..2683    +  promoter       T7 promoter: promoter for bacteriophage T7 RNA polymerase
   2715..2737    +  RBS            RBS: efficient ribosome binding site from bacteriophage T7 gene 10 (Olins and Rangwala, 1989)
   2744..2776    +  CDS            T7 tag (gene 10 leader): leader peptide from bacteriophage T7 gene 10 promotes efficient translation in E. coli
   2787..2804    +  protein_bind   attB1 (fragment): mutant version of attB; core recombination site for the Gateway® BP reaction BP Clonase™
   2813..3457    +  CDS            DsbC (fragment): bacterial periplasmic protein disulfide isomerase; dsbC
   3466..3483    -  protein_bind   attB2 (fragment): mutant version of attB; core recombination site for the Gateway® BP reaction BP Clonase™
   3490..3539    +  CDS            SET1 (fragment): solubility-enhancement tag derived from T7 phage gene 10B
   3547..3594    +  terminator     T7 terminator: transcription terminator for bacteriophage T7 RNA polymerase
