[The description below was written by a language model from this plasmid's Addgene catalogue record and pLannotate feature annotations shown in this document.]
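Description:
pBA2219 is a small (about 3.6 kb) bacterial expression plasmid that produces the E. coli disulfide isomerase DsbC from a T7 promoter. It is built on a p15A replicon into which a T7 promoter cassette and a Gateway cloning cassette were inserted. The p15A origin gives a low to medium copy number and is compatible with ColE1-type plasmids, so the construct can coexist in the same cell with a second, ColE1-based expression vector. Selection is by kanamycin, through an aph(3')-Ia aminoglycoside phosphotransferase gene. The annotation also picks up short fragments of an RSF origin, the pBR322 bom region, and Tn903 and resolvase coding sequences. These appear to be remnants of the backbone's construction rather than functional elements.

The expression unit runs from the T7 promoter through the phage T7 gene 10 ribosome binding site and the gene 10 leader (T7 tag), then an attB1 site, the DsbC coding region, an attB2 site and the T7 terminator. The attB sites flanking the insert show it was introduced by Gateway recombination. The upstream leader and attB1-encoded residues account for the N-terminal leader peptide that the record describes as a cloning artifact. DsbC is annotated as a fragment, which would be consistent with the absence of its native periplasmic signal sequence, although the record does not say so explicitly. A short match to a gene 10B-derived solubility tag lies downstream of attB2, and the record lists no C-terminal fusion. Transcription requires T7 RNA polymerase, as supplied by hosts such as BL21(DE3). The associated publication concerns recovery of a fungal carboxypeptidase A with native disulfide bonds from the E. coli cytosol, which suggests the plasmid serves as a helper for co-expressing DsbC to promote correct disulfide formation in a target protein.
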