Addgene plasmid #38152: pBA2219
Depositing lab: David Waugh. Depositing organization: National Cancer Institute (NCI). Publication: Isolation of Metarhizium anisopliae carboxypeptidase A with native disulfide bonds from the cytosol of Escherichia coli BL21(DE3). Austin BP, Waugh DS. Protein Expr Purif. 2012 Mar;82(1):116-24. Epub 2011 Dec 14. 10.1016/j.pep.2011.11.015 PubMed 22197595.
Backbone
  Vector backbone: p15A
  Backbone manufacturer: Novagen
  Modifications to backbone: T7 promoter cassette and Gateway cloning cassette inserted into p15A replicon.
  Vector type: Bacterial Expression
Growth in bacteria
  Bacterial resistance: Kanamycin, 50 μg/mL
  Growth temperature: 37°C
  Growth strain: BL21(DE3)
  Copy number: Low Copy
Gene/Insert
  Gene/Insert name: DsbC
  Species: E. coli
  GenBank ID: 388476123
  Entrez Gene: dsbC (a.k.a. b2893, ECK2888, xprA)
  Promoter: T7
  Tag / fusion protein: N-terminal leader peptide (cloning artifact) (N terminal on backbone)
  Cloning method: Gateway Cloning
  Sequencing primers: 5′ T7 promoter; 3′ T7 terminator
Terms and licenses: Academic/Nonprofit Terms; Industry Terms: Not Available to Industry
How to cite: pBA2219 was a gift from David Waugh (Addgene plasmid # 38152 ; http://n2t.net/addgene:38152 ; RRID:Addgene_38152)
