>Addgene plasmid #38152 | pBA2219 | addgene partial sequence | sequence record 51755 | T7 5'-TAATACGACTCACTATAGGG-3'
GAGATATACCATGGCTAGCATGACTGGTGGACAGCAAATGGGTCGGATCATCACAAGTTTGTACAAAAAA
GTTGTGGACGACGCGGCAATTCAACAAACGTTAGCCAAAATGGGCATCAAAAGCAGCGATATTCAGCCCG
CGCCTGTAGCTGGCATGAAGACAGTTCTGACTAACAGCGGCGTGTTGTACATCACCGATGATGGTAAACA
TATCATTCAGGGGCCAATGTATGACGTTAGTGGCACGGCTCCGGTCAATGTCACCAATAAGATGCTGTTA
AAGCAGTTGAATGCGCTTGAAAAAGAGATGATCGTTTATAAAGCGCCGCAGGAAAAACACGTCATCACCG
TATTTACTGATATTACCTGTGGTTACTGCCACAAACTGCATGAGCAAATGGCAGACTACAACGCGCTGGG
GATCACCGTGCGTTATCTTGCTTTCCCGCGCCAGGGGCTGGACAGCGATGCAGAGAAAGAAATGAAAGCT
ATCTGGTGTGCGAAAGATAAAAACAAAGCGTTTGATGATGTGATGGCAGGTAAAAGCGTCGCACCAGCCA
GTTGCGACGTGGATATTGCCGACCATTACGCACTTGGCGTCCAGCTTGGCGTTAGCGGTACTCCGGCAGT
TGTGCTGAGCAATGGCACCCTTGTTCCGGGTTACCAGCCGCCGAAAGAGATGAAAGAATTCCTCGACGAA
CACCAAAAAATGACCA
